>Addgene plasmid #69815 | pECE M2-SH3PXD2A 6 serines mutated to alanines | depositor full sequence | sequence record 123764 | pECE M2-SH3PXD2A 6 serines mutated to alanines sequence 6249 bps
TAAGTAATGATCATAATCAGCCATACCACATTTGTAGAGGTTTTACTTGCTTTAAAAAACCTCCCACACC
TCCCCCTGAACCTGAAACATAAAATGAATGCAATTGTTGTTGTTAACTTGTTTATTGCAGGCTTATAATG
GTTACAAATAAAGCAATAGCATCACAAATTTCACAAATAAAGCATTTTTTTCACTGCATTCTAGTTGTGG
TTTGTCCAAACTCATCAATGTATCTTATCATGTCTGGATCCTCTACGCCGGACGCATCGTGGCCGGCATC
ACCGGCGCCACAGGTGCGGTTGCTGGCGCCTATATCGCCGACATCACCGATGGGGAAGATCGGGCTCGCC
ACTTCGGGCTCATGAGCGCTTGTTTCGGCGTGGGTATGGTGGCAGGCCCCGTGGCCGGGGGACTGTTGGG
CGCCATCTCCTTGCATGCACCATTCCTTGCGGCGGCGGTGCTCAACGGCCTCAACCTACTACTGGGCTGC
TTCCTAATGCAGGAGTCGCATAAGGGAGAGCGTGCGGTGTGAAATACCGCACAGATGCGTAAGGAGAAAA
TACCGCATCAGGCGCTCTTCCGCTTCCTCGCTCACTGACTCGCTGCGCTCGGTCGTTCGGCTGCGGCGAG
CGGTATCAGCTCACTCAAAGGCGGTAATACGGTTATCCACAGAATCAGGGGATAACGCAGGAAAGAACAT
GTGAGCAAAAGGCCAGCAAAAGGCCAGGAACCGTAAAAAGGCCGCGTTGCTGGCGTTTTTCCATAGGCTC
CGCCCCCCTGACGAGCATCACAAAAATCGACGCTCAAGTCAGAGGTGGCGAAACCCGACAGGACTATAAA
GATACCAGGCGTTTCCCCCTGGAAGCTCCCTCGTGCGCTCTCCTGTTCCGACCCTGCCGCTTACCGGATA
CCTGTCCGCCTTTCTCCCTTCGGGAAGCGTGGCGCTTTCTCAATGCTCACGCTGTAGGTATCTCAGTTCG
GTGTAGGTCGTTCGCTCCAAGCTGGGCTGTGTGCACGAACCCCCCGTTCAGCCCGACCGCTGCGCCTTAT
CCGGTAACTATCGTCTTGAGTCCAACCCGGTAAGACACGACTTATCGCCACTGGCAGCAGCCACTGGTAA
CAGGATTAGCAGAGCGAGGTATGTAGGCGGTGCTACAGAGTTCTTGAAGTGGTGGCCTAACTACGGCTAC
ACTAGAAGGACAGTATTTGGTATCTGCGCTCTGCTGAAGCCAGTTACCTTCGGAAAAAGAGTTGGTAGCT
CTTGATCCGGCAAACAAACCACCGCTGGTAGCGGTGGTTTTTTTGTTTGCAAGCAGCAGATTACGCGCAG
AAAAAAAGGATCTCAAGAAGATCCTTTGATCTTTTCTACGGGGTCTGACGCTCAGTGGAACGAAAACTCA
CGTTAAGGGATTTTGGTCATGAGATTATCAAAAAGGATCTTCACCTAGATCCTTTTAAATTAAAAATGAA
GTTTTAAATCAATCTAAAAGTATATATGAGTAAACTTGGTCTGACAGTTACCAATGCTTAATCAGTGAGG
CACCTATCTCAGCGATCTGTCTATTTCGTTCATCCATAGTTGCCTGACTCCCCGTCGTGTAGATAACTAC
GATACGGGAGGGCTTACCATCTGGCCCCAGTGCTGCAATGATACCGCGAGACCCACGCTCACCGGCTCCA
GATTTATCAGCAATAAACCAGCCAGCCGGAAGGGCCGAGCGCAGAAGTGGTCCTGCAACTTTATCCGCCT
CCATCCAGTCTATTAATTGTTGCCGGGAAGCTAGAGTAAGTAGTTCGCCAGTTAATAGTTTGCGCAACGT
TGTTGCCATTGCTGCAGGCATCGTGGTGTCACGCTCGTCGTTTGGTATGGCTTCATTCAGCTCCGGTTCC
CAACGATCAAGGCGAGTTACATGATCCCCCATGTTGTGCAAAAAAGCGGTTAGCTCCTTCGGTCCTCCGA
TCGTTGTCAGAAGTAAGTTGGCCGCAGTGTTATCACTCATGGTTATGGCAGCACTGCATAATTCTCTTAC
TGTCATGCCATCCGTAAGATGCTTTTCTGTGACTGGTGAGTACTCAACCAAGTCATTCTGAGAATAGTGT
ATGCGGCGACCGAGTTGCTCTTGCCCGGCGTCAACACGGGATAATACCGCGCCACATAGCAGAACTTTAA
AAGTGCTCATCATTGGAAAACGTTCTTCGGGGCGAAAACTCTCAAGGATCTTACCGCTGTTGAGATCCAG
TTCGATGTAACCCACTCGTGCACCCAACTGATCTTCAGCATCTTTTACTTTCACCAGCGTTTCTGGGTGA
GCAAAAACAGGAAGGCAAAATGCCGCAAAAAAGGGAATAAGGGCGACACGGAAATGTTGAATACTCATAC
TCTTCCTTTTTCAATATTATTGAAGCATTTATCAGGGTTATTGTCTCATGAGCGGATACATATTTGAATG
TATTTAGAAAAATAAACAAATAGGGGTTCCGCGCACATTTCCCCGAAAAGTGCCACCTGCTTCTGAGGCG
GAAAGAACCAGCTGTGGAATGTGTGTCAGTTAGGGTGTGGAAAGTCCCCAGGCTCCCCAGCAGGCAGAAG
TATGCAAAGCATGCATCTCAATTAGTCAGCAACCAGGTGTGGAAAGTCCCCAGGCTCCCCAGCAGGCAGA
AGTATGCAAAGCATGCATCTCAATTAGTCAGCAACCATAGTCCCGCCCCTAACTCCGCCCATCCCGCCCC
TAACTCCGCCCAGTTCCGCCCATTCTCCGCCCCATGGCTGACTAATTTTTTTTATTTATGCAGAGGCCGA
GGCCGCCTCGGCCTCTGAGCTATTCCAGAAGTAGTGAAGAGGCTTTTTTGGAGGAGATCTAAGCTTGGTA
CCGAGCTCGGATCCTCAGGATGGACTACAAGGACGATGACGATAAACCCGGGAATTGGCTCGCCTACTGC
GTGCAGGATGCCACCGTGGTGGACGTGGAGAAGCGGAGGAACCCCTCCAAGCACTACGTATACATAATCA
ATGTGACCTGGTCTGACTCCACCTCCCAGACTATCTACCGGAGGTACAGCAAGTTCTTTGACCTGCAGAT
GCAGCTTTTGGATAAGTTTCCCATTGAAGGTGGCCAGAAGGACCCCAAGCAAAGGATCATCCCCTTCCTC
CCAGGCAAGATCCTCTTCCGCAGAAGCCACATCCGGGACGTAGCTGTGAAGAGACTGAAGCCCATCGATG
AATACTGCCGGGCACTTGTCCGGCTGCCCCCCCACATCTCACAGTGTGACGAAGTCTTCCGGTTCTTCGA
GGCTCGACCCGAGGATGTCAACCCTCCAAAAGAGGACTATGGCAGTTCCAAGAGGAAATCAGTGTGGCTG
TCCAGCTGGGCTGAGTCGCCCAAGAAGGACGTGACAGGTGCCGACGCCACCGCCGAGCCCATGATCCTGG
AACAGTACGTGGTGGTGTCCAACTATAAGAAGCAGGAGAACTCGGAGCTGAGCCTCCAGGCCGGGGAGGT
GGTGGATGTCATCGAGAAGAACGAGAGCGGCTGGTGGTTCGTGAGCACTTCTGAGGAGCAGGGCTGGGTC
CCTGCCACCTACCTGGAGGCCCAGAATGGTACTCGGGATGACTCCGACATCAACACCTCTAAGACTGGAG
AAGAGGAGAAGTATGTCACCGTGCAGCCTTACACCAGCCAAAGCAAGGACGAGATTGGCTTTGAGAAGGG
CGTCACAGTGGAGGTGATCCGGAAGAATCTGGAAGGCTGGTGGTATATCAGATACCTGGGCAAAGAGGGC
TGGGCGCCAGCATCCTACCTGAAGAAGGCCAAGGATGACCTGCCAACCCGGAAGAAGAACCTGGCCGGCC
CAGTGGAGATCATTGGGAACATCATGGAGATCAGCAACCTGCTGAACAAGAAGGCGTCTGGGGACAAGGA
AACTCCACCAGCCGAAGGCGAGGGCCATGAGGCCCCCATTGCCAAGAAGGAGATCAGCCTGCCCATCCTC
TGCAATGCCTCCAATGGCAGTGCCGTGGGCGTTCCTGACAGGACTGTCTCCAGGCTGGCCCAGGGCTCTC
CAGCTGTGGCCAGGATTGCCCCTCAGCGGGCCCAGATCAGCTCCCCGAACCTACGGACAAGACCTCCACC
ACGCAGAGAATCCAGCCTGGGGTTCCAACTGCCAAAGCCACCAGAGCCCCCTTCTGTTGAGGTGGAGTAC
TACACCATTGCCGAATTCCAGTCGTGCATTTCCGATGGCATCAGCTTTCGGGGTGGACAGAAGGCAGAGG
TCATTGATAAGAACTCAGGTGGCTGGTGGTACGTGCAGATCGGTGAGAAGGAGGGCTGGGCCCCCGCATC
ATACATCGATAAGCGCAAGAAGCCCAACCTGAGCCGCCGCACAAGCACGCTGACCCGGCCCAAGGTGCCC
CCGCCAGCACCCCCCAGCAAGCCCAAGGAGGCCGAGGAGGGCCCTACGGGGGCCAGTGAGAGCCAGGACT
CCCCGCGGAAGCTCAAGTATGAGGAGCCTGAGTATGACATCCCTGCATTCGGCTTTGACTCAGAGCCTGA
GCTGAGCGAGGAGCCCGTGGAGGACAGAGCCTCAGGGGAGAGGCGGCCTGCCCAGCCCCACCGGCCCTCG
CCGGCCTCTTCTCTGCAGCGGGCCCGCTTCAAGGTGGGTGAGTCTTCAGAGGATGTGGCCCTGGAAGAGG
AGACCATCTATGAGAATGAGGGCTTCCGGCCATATGCAGAGGACACCCTGTCAGCCAGAGGCTCCTCCGG
GGACAGCGACTCCCCAGGCAGCTCCTCGCTGTCCCTGACCAGGAAAAACTCCCCCAAATCAGGCTCCCCC
AAGTCATCATCACTCCTAAAGCTCAAGGCAGAGAAGAATGCCCAGGCAGAAATGGGGAAGAACCACTCCT
CAGCCTCCTTTTCCTCATCCATCACCATCAACACCACTTGCTGCTCCTCCTCTTCCTCCTCCTCCTCTTC
CTTGTCCAAAACCAGTGGCGACCTGAAGCCCCGCTCTGCTTCGGACGCAGGCATCCGCGGCACTCCCAAG
GTCAGGGCAAAGAAGGATGCTGATGCGAACGCTGGGCTGACCTCCTGTCCCCGGGCCAAGCCATCGGTCC
GGCCCAAGCCATTCCTAAACCGAGCAGAGTCGCAGAGCCAAGAGAAGATGGACATCAGCACTTTACGGCG
CCAGCTGAGACCCACAGGCCAGCTCCGTGGAGGGCTCAAGGGCTCCAAGAGTGAGGATTCGGAGCTGCCC
CCGCAGACGGCCTCCGAGGCTCCCAGTGAGGGGTCTAGGAGAAGCTCATCCGACCTCATCACCCTCCCAG
CCACCACTCCCCCATGTCCCACCAAGAAGGAATGGGAAGGGCCAGCCACCTCGTACATGACATGCAGCGC
CTACCAGAAGGTCCAGGACTCGGAGATCAGCTTCCCCGCGGGCGTGGAGGTGCAGGTGCTGGAGAAGCAG
GAGAGCGGGTGGTGGTATGTGAGGTTTGGGGAGCTGGAGGGCTGGGCCCCTTCCCACTATTTGGTGCTGG
ATGAGAACGAGCAACCTGACCCCTCTGGCAAAGAGCTGGACACAGTGCCCGCCAAGGGCAGGCAGAACGA
AGGCAAATCAGACAGCCTGGAGAAGATCGAGAGGCGCGTCCAAGCACTGAACACCGTCAACCAGAGCAAG
AAGGCCACGCCCCCCATCCCCTCCAAACCTCCCGGGGGCTTCGGCAAGACCTCAGGCACTCCAGCGGTGA
AGATGAGGAACGGAGTGCGGCAGGTGGCGGTCAGGCCCCAGTCGGTGTTTGTGTCCCCGCCACCCAAGGA
CAACAACCTGTCCTGCGCCCTGCGGAGGAATGAGTCACTCACGGCCACTGATGGCCTCCGAGGCGTCCGA
CGGAACTCCTCCTTTAGCACTGCTCGCTCCGCTGCCGCCGAGGCCAAGGGCCGCCTGGCCGAACGGGCTG
CCAGCCAGGGTTCAGACTCACCCCTACTGCCCGCCCAGCGCAACAGCATACCCGTGTCCCCTGTGCGCCC
CAAGCCCATCGAGAAGTCTCAGTTCATCCACAATAACCTCAAAGATGTGTACGTCTCTATCGCAGACTAC
GAGGGGGATGAGGAGACAGCAGGCTTCCAGGAGGGGGTGTCCATGGAGGTTCTGGAGAGGAACCCTAATG
GCTGGTGGTACTGCCAGATCCTGGATGGTGTGAAGCCCTTCAAAGGCTGGGTGCCTTCCAACTACCTTGA
GAAAAAGAACTAATCTAGA
Features (pLannotate 1.2.2; 10 found; start..end, strand, type, name):
      7..92      +  CDS            large T antigen (fragment): large T antigen from SV40 (simian virus 40)
    115..250     +  polyA_signal   SV40 poly(A) signal: SV40 polyadenylation signal
    245..523     +  CDS            TcR (fragment): tetracycline efflux protein; tet; confers resistance to tetracycline
    523..572     +  misc_feature   bom (fragment): basis of mobility region from pBR322
    758..1346    -  rep_origin     ori: high-copy-number ColE1/pMB1/pBR322/pUC origin of replication
   1518..2378    -  CDS            AmpR: β-lactamase; bla; confers resistance to ampicillin, carbenicillin, and related antibiotics
   2379..2483    -  promoter       AmpR promoter: bla
   2513..2854    +  promoter       SV40 promoter: SV40 enhancer and early promoter
   2890..2906    +  CDS            5xFLAG (fragment): five tandem FLAG® epitope tags
   2929..6240    +  CDS            SH3PXD2A: SPD2A_HUMAN - Also known as FISH, KIAA0418, SH3MD1, TKS5. Experimental evidence at protein level: Swiss-Prot protein existence level 1. Adapter protein involved in invadopodia and podosome formation, extracellular matrix degradation and invasiveness of some cancer cells. Binds matrix metalloproteinases (ADAMs), NADPH oxidases (NOXs) and phosphoinositides. Acts as an organizer protein that allows NOX1- or NOX3-dependent reactive oxygen species (ROS) generation and ROS localization. In association with ADAM12, mediates the neurotoxic effect of amyloid-beta peptide. From Homo sapiens (Human).
