[The description below was written by a language model from this plasmid's Addgene catalogue record and pLannotate feature annotations shown in this document.]
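Description:
pECE M2-SH3PXD2A 6 serines mutated to alanines is a mammalian expression plasmid of about 6.2 kb built on the small pECE backbone. It is maintained in bacteria through a high-copy ColE1/pUC-type origin and selected with ampicillin via the β-lactamase gene and its native promoter. The annotation also picks up remnants of pBR322 ancestry (a fragment of the tetracycline resistance gene and part of the bom region). These are partial and should not be regarded as functional markers. No mammalian selection marker is annotated, so the vector appears suited mainly to transient transfection.

The expression cassette is driven by the SV40 enhancer/early promoter, followed by a short FLAG epitope (the "M2" in the name refers to the FLAG M2 tag; the annotation tool matched it as a fragment of a multi-FLAG feature) fused to the N terminus of human SH3PXD2A, also called TKS5 or FISH. The circular map places the SV40 polyadenylation signal, preceded by a small large T antigen fragment, immediately downstream of the coding sequence to terminate the transcript. SH3PXD2A is an adaptor protein with PX and SH3 domains that organises invadopodia and podosomes and promotes matrix degradation and cell invasion.

As the name indicates, this version carries six serine-to-alanine substitutions, although the record does not list which residues are changed. Given the associated study on AMPK phosphorylation sites, it most likely serves as a non-phosphorylatable mutant for comparison with the wild-type tagged protein, with the FLAG tag allowing detection and immunoprecipitation.
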