Addgene plasmid #69815: pECE M2-SH3PXD2A 6 serines mutated to alanines
Purpose: Expresses M2-SH3PXD2A in mammalian cells
Depositing lab: Anne Brunet. Depositing organization: Stanford University. Publication: Identification of AMPK Phosphorylation Sites Reveals a Network of Proteins Involved in Cell Invasion and Facilitates Large-Scale Substrate Prediction. Schaffer BE, Levin RS, Hertz NT, Maures TJ, Schoof ML, Hollstein PE, Benayoun BA, Banko MR, Shaw RJ, Shokat KM, Brunet A. Cell Metab. 2015 Nov 3;22(5):907-21. doi: 10.1016/j.cmet.2015.09.009. Epub 2015 Oct 8. PubMed 26456332.
Backbone
  Vector backbone: pECE
  Backbone size w/o insert (bp): 2897
  Total vector size (bp): 6248
  Vector type: Mammalian Expression
Growth in bacteria
  Bacterial resistance: Ampicillin, 100 μg/mL
  Growth temperature: 37°C
  Growth strain: NEB Stable
  Copy number: High Copy
Gene/Insert
  Gene/Insert name: SH3 and PX domain-containing protein 2A (alt name: SH3PXD2A, FISH, TKS5)
  Species: H. sapiens (human)
  Insert size (bp): 3351
  Entrez Gene: SH3PXD2A (a.k.a. FISH, SH3MD1, TKS5)
  Promoter: SV40 early promoter
  Tag / fusion protein: FLAG (N terminal on insert)
  Cloning method: Restriction Enzyme; 5′ cloning site EcoR1 in backbone, Mfe1 in TKS5 pcr product (destroyed during cloning); 3′ cloning site Xba1 (not destroyed)
  Sequencing primers: 5′ CATTCTCCGCCCCATGGCTGAC; 3′ GTTTCAGGTTCAGGGGGAGGTG
Resource information
  A portion of this plasmid was derived from a plasmid made by: cDNA is from GeneCopoeia
Terms and licenses: Academic/Nonprofit Terms; Industry Terms: Not Available to Industry
How to cite: pECE M2-SH3PXD2A 6 serines mutated to alanines was a gift from Anne Brunet (Addgene plasmid # 69815 ; http://n2t.net/addgene:69815 ; RRID:Addgene_69815)
