>Addgene plasmid #69815 | pECE M2-SH3PXD2A 6 serines mutated to alanines | addgene partial sequence | sequence record 142684 | SV40pro-F 5'-TATTTATGCAGAGGCCGAGG-3'
AGAGGCTTTTTTGGAGGAGATCTAAGCTTGGTACCGAGCTCGGATCCTCAGGATGGACTACAAGGACGAT
GACGATAAACCCGGGAATTGGCTCGCCTACTGCGTGCAGGATGCCACCGTGGTGGACGTGGAGAAGCGGA
GGAACCCCGCCAAGCACTACGTATACATAATCAATGTGACCTGGTCTGACTCCACCTCCCAGACTATCTA
CCGGAGGTACAGCAAGTTCTTTGACCTGCAGATGCAGCTTTTGGATAAGTTTCCCATTGAAGGTGGCCAG
AAGGACCCCAAGCAAAGGATCATCCCCTTCCTCCCAGGCAAGATCCTCTTCCGCAGAAGCCACATCCGGG
ACGTAGCTGTGAAGAGACTGAAGCCCATCGATGAATACTGCCGGGCACTTGTCCGGCTGCCCCCCCACAT
CTCACAGTGTGACGAAGTCTTCCGGTTCTTCGAGGCTCGACCCGAGGATGTCAACCCTCCAAAAGAGGAC
TATGGCAGTTCCAAGAGGAAATCAGTGTGGCTGTCCAGCTGGGCTGAGTCGCCCAAGAAGGACGTGACAG
GTGCCGACGCCACCGCCGAGCCCATGATCCTGGAACAGTACGTGGTGGTGTCCAACTATAAGAAGCAGGA
GAACTCGGAGCTGAGCCTCCAGGCCGGGGAGGTGGTGGATGTCATCGAGAAGAACGAGAGCGGCTGGTGG
TTCGTGAGCACTTCTGAGGAGCAGGGCTGGGTCCCTGCCACCTACCTGGAGGCCCAGAATGGTACTCGGG
ATGACTCCGACATCAACACCTCTAAGACTGGAGAAGAGGAGAAGTATGTCACCGTGCAGCCTTACACCAG
CCAAA
