>Addgene plasmid #69815 | pECE M2-SH3PXD2A 6 serines mutated to alanines | addgene partial sequence | sequence record 142685 | pAdTrack-MCS 5'-GGGAGGTGTGGGAGGTTTT-3'
ATATGGCTGATTATGATCATTACTTATCTAGATTAGTTCTTTTTCTCAAGGTAGTTGGAAGGCACCCAGC
CTTTGAAGGGCTTCACACCATCCAGGATCTGGCAGTACCACCAGCCATTAGGGTTCCTCTCCAGAACCTC
CATGGACACCCCCTCCTGGAAGCCTGCTGTCTCCTCATCCCCCTCGTAGTCTGCGATAGAGACGTACACA
TCTTTGAGGTTATTGTGGATGAACTGAGACTTCTCGATGGGCTTGGGGCGCACAGGGGACACGGGTATGC
TGTTGCGCTGGGCGGGCAGTAGGGGTGAGTCTGAACCCTGGCTGGCAGCCCGTTCGGCCAGGCGGCCCTT
GGCCTCGGCGGCAGCGGAGCGAGCAGTGCTAAAGGCGGAGTTCCGTCGGACGCCTCGGAGGCCATCAGTG
GCCGTGAGTGCCTCATTCCTCCGCAGGGCGCAGGACAGGTTGTTGTCCTTGGGTGGCGGGGACACAAACA
CCGACTGGGGCCTGACCGCCACCTGCCGCACTCCGTTCCTCATCTTCACCGCTGGAGTGCCTGAGGTCTT
GCCGAAGCCCCCGGGAGGTTTGGAGGGGATGGGGGGCGTGGCCTTCTTGCTCTGGTTGACGGTGTTCAGT
GCTTGGACGCGCCTCTCGATCTTCTCCAGGCTGTCTGATTTGCCTTCGTTCTGCCTGCCCTTGGCGGGCA
CTGTGTCCAGCTCTTTGCCAGAGGGGTCAGGTTGCTCGTTCTCATCCAGCACCAAATAGTGGGAAGGGGC
CCAGCCCTCCAGCTCCCCAAACCTCACATACCACCACCCGCTCTCCTGCTTCTCCAGCACCTGCACCTCC
ACGCCCGCGGGGAAGCTGATCTCCGAGTCCTGGACCTTCTGGTAGGCGCTGCATGTCATGTACGA
